>Addgene plasmid #148791 | pnEA-NpM-HsNot4_429-575-GB1His6_AG | depositor full sequence | sequence record 291239 | Full Sequence
TTCTTGAAGACGAAAGGGCCTCGTGATACGCCTATTTTTATAGGTTAATGTCATGATAATAATGGTTTCT
TAGACGTCAGGTGGCACTTTTCGGGGAAATGTGCGCGGAACCCCTATTTGTTTATTTTTCTAAATACATT
CAAATATGTATCCGCTCATGAGACAATAACCCTGATAAATGCTTCAATAATATTGAAAAAGGAAGAGTAT
GAGTATTCAACATTTCCGTGTCGCCCTTATTCCCTTTTTTGCGGCATTTTGCCTTCCTGTTTTTGCTCAC
CCAGAAACGCTGGTGAAAGTAAAAGATGCTGAAGATCAGTTGGGTGCACGAGTGGGTTACATCGAACTGG
ATCTCAACAGCGGTAAGATCCTTGAGAGTTTTCGCCCCGAAGAACGTTTTCCAATGATGAGCACTTTTAA
AGTTCTGCTATGTGGCGCGGTATTATCCCGTGTTGACGCCGGGCAAGAGCAACTCGGTCGCCGCATACAC
TATTCTCAGAATGACTTGGTTGAGTACTCACCAGTCACAGAAAAGCATCTTACGGATGGCATGACAGTAA
GAGAATTATGCAGTGCTGCCATAACCATGAGTGATAACACTGCGGCCAACTTACTTCTGACAACGATCGG
AGGACCGAAGGAGCTAACCGCTTTTTTGCACAACATGGGGGATCATGTAACTCGCCTTGATCGTTGGGAA
CCGGAGCTGAATGAAGCCATACCAAACGACGAGCGTGACACCACGATGCCTGCAGCAATGGCAACAACGT
TGCGCAAACTATTAACTGGCGAACTACTTACTCTAGCTTCCCGGCAACAATTAATAGACTGGATGGAGGC
GGATAAAGTTGCAGGACCACTTCTGCGCTCGGCCCTTCCGGCTGGCTGGTTTATTGCTGATAAATCTGGA
GCCGGTGAGCGTGGGTCTCGCGGTATCATTGCAGCACTGGGGCCAGATGGTAAGCCCTCCCGTATCGTAG
TTATCTACACGACGGGGAGTCAGGCAACTATGGATGAACGAAATAGACAGATCGCTGAGATAGGTGCCTC
ACTGATTAAGCATTGGTAACTGTCAGACCAAGTTTACTCATATATACTTTAGATTGATTTAAAACTTCAT
TTTTAATTTAAAAGGATCTAGGTGAAGATCCTTTTTGATAATCTCATGACCAAAATCCCTTAACGTGAGT
TTTCGTTCCACTGAGCGTCAGACCCCGTAGAAAAGATCAAAGGATCTTCTTGAGATCCTTTTTTTCTGCG
CGTAATCTGCTGCTTGCAAACAAAAAAACCACCGCTACCAGCGGTGGTTTGTTTGCCGGATCAAGAGCTA
CCAACTCTTTTTCCGAAGGTAACTGGCTTCAGCAGAGCGCAGATACCAAATACTGTCCTTCTAGTGTAGC
CGTAGTTAGGCCACCACTTCAAGAACTCTGTAGCACCGCCTACATACCTCGCTCTGCTAATCCTGTTACC
AGTGGCTGCTGCCAGTGGCGATAAGTCGTGTCTTACCGGGTTGGACTCAAGACGATAGTTACCGGATAAG
GCGCAGCGGTCGGGCTGAACGGGGGGTTCGTGCACACAGCCCAGCTTGGAGCGAACGACCTACACCGAAC
TGAGATACCTACAGCGTGAGCTATGAGAAAGCGCCACGCTTCCCGAAGGGAGAAAGGCGGACAGGTATCC
GGTAAGCGGCAGGGTCGGAACAGGAGAGCGCACGAGGGAGCTTCCAGGGGGAAACGCCTGGTATCTTTAT
AGTCCTGTCGGGTTTCGCCACCTCTGACTTGAGCGTCGATTTTTGTGATGCTCGTCAGGGGGGCGGAGCC
TATGGAAAAACGCCAGCAACGCGGCCTTTTTACGGTTCCTGGCCTTTTGCTGGCCTTTTGCTCACATGTT
CTTTCCTGCGTTATCCCCTGATTCTGTGGATAACCGTATTACCGCCTTTGAGTGAGCTGATACCGCTCGC
CGCAGCCGAACGACCGAGCGCAGCGAGTCAGTGAGCGAGGAAGCGGAAGAGCGCCTGATGCGGTATTTTC
TCCTTACGCATCTGTGCGGTATTTCACACCGCATATATGGTGCACTCTCAGTACAATCTGCTCTGATGCC
GCATAGTTAAGCCAGTATACACTCCGCTATCGCTACGTGACTGGGTCATGGCTGCGCCCCGACACCCGCC
AACACCCGCTGACGCGCCCTGACGGGCTTGTCTGCTCCCGGCATCCGCTTACAGACAAGCTGTGACCGTC
TCCGGGAGCTGCATGTGTCAGAGGTTTTCACCGTCATCACCGAAACGCGCGAGGCAGCTGCGGTAAAGCT
CATCAGCGTGGTCGTGAAGCGATTCACAGATGTCTGCCTGTTCATCCGCGTCCAGCTCGTTGAGTTTCTC
CAGAAGCGTTAATGTCTGGCTTCTGATAAAGCGGGCCATGTTAAGGGCGGTTTTTTCCTGTTTGGTCACT
GATGCCTCCGTGTAAGGGGGATTTCTGTTCATGGGGGTAATGATACCGATGAAACGAGAGAGGATGCTCA
CGATACGGGTTACTGATGATGAACATGCCCGGTTACTGGAACGTTGTGAGGGTAAACAACTGGCGGTATG
GATGCGGCGGGACCAGAGAAAAATCACTCAGGGTCAATGCCAGCGCTTCGTTAATACAGATGTAGGTGTT
CCACAGGGTAGCCAGCAGCATCCTGCGATGCAGATCCGGAACATAATGGTGCAGGGCGCTGACTTCCGCG
TTTCCAGACTTTACGAAACACGGAAACCGAAGACCATTCATGTTGTTGCTCAGGTCGCAGACGTTTTGCA
GCAGCAGTCGCTTCACGTTCGCTCGCGTATCGGTGATTCATTCTGCTAACCAGTAAGGCAACCCCGCCAG
CCTAGCCGGGTCCTCAACGACAGGAGCACGATCATGCGCACCCGTGGCCAGGACCCAACGCTGCCCGAGA
TGCGCCGCGTGCGGCTGCTGGAGATGGCGGACGCGATGGATATGTTCTGCCAAGGGTTGGTTTGCGCATT
CACAGTTCTCCGCAAGAATTGATTGGCTCCAATTCTTGGAGTGGTGAATCCGTTAGCGAGGTGCCGCCGG
CTTCCATTCAGGTCGAGGTGGCCCGGCTCCATGCACCGCGACGCAACGCGGGGAGGCAGACAAGGTATAG
GGCGGCGCCTACAATCCATGCCAACCCGTTCCATGTGCTCGCCGAGGCGGCATAAATCGCCGTGACGATC
AGCGGTCCAGTGATCGAAGTTAGGCTGGTAAGAGCCGCGAGCGATCCTTGAAGCTGTCCCTGATGGTCGT
CATCTACCTGCCTGGACAGCATGGCCTGCAACGCGGGCATCCCGATGCCGCCGGAAGCGAGAAGAATCAT
AATGGGGAAGGCCATCCAGCCTCGCGTCGCGAACGCCAGCAAGACGTAGCCCAGCGCGTCGGCCGCCATG
CCGGCGATAATGGCCTGCTTCTCGCCGAAACGTTTGGTGGCGGGACCAGTGACGAAGGCTTGAGCGAGGG
CGTGCAAGATTCCGAATACCGCAAGCGACAGGCCGATCATCGTCGCGCTCCAGCGAAAGCGGTCCTCGCC
GAAAATGACCCAGAGCGCTGCCGGCACCTGTCCTACGAGTTGCATGATAAAGAAGACAGTCATAAGTGCG
GCGACGATAGTCATGCCCCGCGCCCACCGGAAGGAGCTGACTGGGTTGAAGGCTCTCAAGGGCATCGGTC
GAGATCCCGGTGCCTAATGAGTGAGCTAACTTACATTAATTGCGTTGCGCTCACTGCCCGCTTTCCAGTC
GGGAAACCTGTCGTGCCAGCTGCATTAATGAATCGGCCAACGCGCGGGGAGAGGCGGTTTGCGTATTGGG
CGCCAGGGTGGTTTTTCTTTTCACCAGTGAGACGGGCAACAGCTGATTGCCCTTCACCGCCTGGCCCTGA
GAGAGTTGCAGCAAGCGGTCCACGCTGGTTTGCCCCAGCAGGCGAAAATCCTGTTTGATGGTGGTTAACG
GCGGGATATAACATGAGCTGTCTTCGGTATCGTCGTATCCCACTACCGAGATATCCGCACCAACGCGCAG
CCCGGACTCGGTAATGGCGCGCATTGCGCCCAGCGCCATCTGATCGTTGGCAACCAGCATCGCAGTGGGA
ACGATGCCCTCATTCAGCATTTGCATGGTTTGTTGAAAACCGGACATGGCACTCCAGTCGCCTTCCCGTT
CCGCTATCGGCTGAATTTGATTGCGAGTGAGATATTTATGCCAGCCAGCCAGACGCAGACGCGCCGAGAC
AGAACTTAATGGGCCCGCTAACAGCGCGATTTGCTGGTGACCCAATGCGACCAGATGCTCCACGCCCAGT
CGCGTACCGTCTTCATGGGAGAAAATAATACTGTTGATGGGTGTCTGGTCAGAGACATCAAGAAATAACG
CCGGAACATTAGTGCAGGCAGCTTCCACAGCAATGGCATCCTGGTCATCCAGCGGATAGTTAATGATCAG
CCCACTGACGCGTTGCGCGAGAAGATTGTGCACCGCCGCTTTACAGGCTTCGACGCCGCTTCGTTCTACC
ATCGACACCACCACGCTGGCACCCAGTTGATCGGCGCGAGATTTAATCGCCGCGACAATTTGCGACGGCG
CGTGCAGGGCCAGACTGGAGGTGGCAACGCCAATCAGCAACGACTGTTTGCCCGCCAGTTGTTGTGCCAC
GCGGTTGGGAATGTAATTCAGCTCCGCCATCGCCGCTTCCACTTTTTCCCGCGTTTTCGCAGAAACGTGG
CTGGCCTGGTTCACCACGCGGGAAACGGTCTGATAAGAGACACCGGCATACTCTGCGACATCGTATAACG
TTACTGGTTTCACATTCACCACCCTGAATTGACTCTCTTCCGGGCGCTATCATGCCATACCGCGAAAGGT
TTTGCGCCATTCGATGGTGTCCGGGATCTCGACGCTCTCCCTTATGCGACTCCTGCATTAGGAAGCAGCC
CAGTAGTAGGTTGAGGCCGTTGAGCACCGCCGCCGCAAGGAATGGTGCATGCAAGGAGATGGCGCCCAAC
AGTCCCCCGGCCACGGGGCCTGCCACCATACCCACGCCGAAACAAGCGCTCATGAGCCCGAAGTGGCGAG
CCCGATCTTCCCCATCGGTGATGTCGGCGATATAGGCGCCAGCAACCGCACCTGTGGCGCCGGTGATGCC
GGCCACGATGCGTCCGGCGTAGAGGATCGAGATCTCGATCCCGCGAAATTAATACGACTCACTATAGGGG
AATTGTGAGCGGATAACAATTCCCCACTAGTAATAATTTTGTTTAACTTTAAGAAGGAGATATACCATGG
AAACTGAAGAAGGTAAACTGGTAATCTGGATTAACGGCGATAAAGGCTATAACGGTCTCGCTGAAGTCGG
TAAGAAATTCGAGAAAGATACCGGAATTAAAGTCACCGTTGAGCATCCGGATAAACTGGAAGAGAAATTC
CCACAGGTTGCGGCAACTGGCGATGGCCCTGACATTATCTTCTGGGCACACGACCGCTTTGGTGGCTACG
CTCAATCTGGCCTGTTGGCTGAAATCACCCCGGACAAAGCGTTCCAGGACAAGCTGTATCCGTTTACCTG
GGATGCCGTACGTTACAACGGCAAGCTGATTGCTTACCCGATCGCTGTTGAAGCGTTATCGCTGATTTAT
AACAAAGACCTGCTGCCGAACCCGCCAAAAACCTGGGAAGAGATCCCGGCGCTGGATAAAGAACTGAAAG
CGAAAGGTAAGAGCGCCCTGATGTTCAACCTGCAAGAACCGTACTTCACCTGGCCGCTGATTGCTGCTGA
CGGGGGTTATGCGTTCAAGTATGAAAACGGCAAGTACGACATTAAAGACGTGGGCGTGGATAACGCTGGC
GCGAAAGCGGGTCTGACCTTCCTGGTTGACCTGATTAAAAACAAACACATGAATGCAGACACCGATTACT
CCATCGCAGAAGCTGCCTTTAATAAAGGCGAAACAGCGATGACCATCAACGGCCCGTGGGCATGGTCCAA
CATCGACACCAGCAAAGTGAATTATGGTGTAACGGTACTGCCGACCTTCAAGGGTCAACCATCCAAACCG
TTCGTTGGCGTGCTGAGCGCAGGTATTAACGCCGCCAGTCCGAACAAAGAGCTGGCAAAAGAGTTCCTCG
AAAACTATCTGCTGACTGATGAAGGTCTGGAAGCGGTTAATAAAGACAAACCGCTGGGTGCCGTAGCGCT
GAAGTCTTACGAGGAAGAGTTGGCGAAAGATCCACGTATTGCCGCCACGATGGAAAACGCCCAGAAAGGT
GAAATCATGCCGAACATCCCGCAGATGTCCGCTTTCTGGTATGCCGTGCGTACTGCGGTGATCAACGCCG
CCAGCGGTCGTCAGACTGTCGATGAAGCCCTTAAAGACGCGCAGACTGGTACCGGCAGCGGCCTGGAAGT
TCTGTTCCAGGGGCCCCATATGCTCGAGCCTTCCCTTTCGCCCACATCTCTTCAGAACTCCTCTTCACAC
ACTACAACCGCCAAAGGTCCAGGCTCTGGATTCCTGCATCCTGCTGCAGCTACAAATGCCAATTCTCTCA
ATAGTACCTTTTCAGTCTTGCCCCAGAGGTTCCCTCAATTTCAGCAGCACCGAGCGGTTTATAATTCATT
CAGTTTTCCAGGCCAGGCAGCCCGCTATCCTTGGATGGCCTTTCCACGCAATAGCATCATGCACTTGAAC
CACACAGCAAACCCCACCTCAAATAGTAATTTCTTGGACTTGAATCTCCCGCCACAGCACAACACAGGTC
TGGGAGGGATCCCTGTAGCAGGGGAAGAAGAGGTGAAGGTTTCGACCATGCCACTGTCAACCTCTTCCCA
TTCATTACAACAAGGACAGCAGCCTACAAGTCTCCACACTACTGTGGCCGCTAGCGGCATGCAGTACAAA
CTTATCCTGAACGGTAAAACCCTGAAAGGTGAAACCACCACCGAAGCTGTTGACGCTGCTACCGCGGAAA
AAGTTTTCAAACAGTACGCTAACGACAACGGTGTTGACGGTGAATGGACCTACGACGACGCTACCAAAAC
CTACACCGTAACGGAAGGTCATCATCACCATCACCACTAAGTTGGCTGCTGCCACCCGCTGAGCAATAAC
TAGCATAACCCCTTGGGGCCTCTAAACGGGTCTTGAGGGGTTTTTTGCTGAAAGGAGGAACTATATCCGG
ATATCCCGCAAGAGGCCCGGCAGTACCGGCATAACCAAGCCTATGCCTACAGCATCCAGGGTGACGGTGC
CGAGGATGACGATGAGCGCATTGTTAGATTTCATACACGGTGCCTGACTGCGTTAGCAATTTAACTGTGA
TAAACTACCGCATTAAAGCTTATCGATGATAAGCTGTCAAACATGAGAA
Features (pLannotate 1.2.2; 21 found; start..end, strand, type, name):
    104..208     +  promoter       AmpR promoter: bla
    209..1069    +  CDS            AmpR: β-lactamase; bla; confers resistance to ampicillin, carbenicillin, and related antibiotics
   1240..1828    +  rep_origin     ori: high-copy-number ColE1/pMB1/pBR322/pUC origin of replication
   2014..2156    -  misc_feature   bom: basis of mobility region from pBR322
   2258..2449    -  CDS            rop: Rop protein, which maintains plasmids at low copy number; rop
   2466..2846    +  CDS            YPB1_ECOLX: Protein predicted: Swiss-Prot protein existence level 4. From Escherichia coli.
   3088..3712    -  CDS            TcR (fragment): tetracycline efflux protein; tet; confers resistance to tetracycline
   3727..3748    -  protein_bind   CAP binding site: CAP binding activates transcription in the presence of cAMP. E. coli catabolite activator protein
   3761..4843    -  CDS            lacI: lac repressor; lacI; The lac repressor binds to the lac operator to inhibit transcription in E. coli. This inhibition can be relieved by adding lactose or isopropyl-β-D-thiogalactopyranoside (IPTG).
   4844..4921    -  promoter       lacI promoter: lacI
   4929..5208    -  CDS            TcR (fragment): tetracycline efflux protein; tet; confers resistance to tetracycline
   5230..5248    +  promoter       T7 promoter: promoter for bacteriophage T7 RNA polymerase
   5249..5273    +  protein_bind   lac operator: The lac repressor binds to the lac operator to inhibit transcription in E. coli. This inhibition can be relieved by adding lactose or isopropyl-β-D-thiogalactopyranoside (IPTG). lac repressor encoded by lacI
   5288..5310    +  RBS            RBS: efficient ribosome binding site from bacteriophage T7 gene 10 (Olins and Rangwala, 1989)
   5321..6417    +  CDS            MBP (fragment): maltose binding protein from E. coli; malE (mutated); This version of the gene does not encode a signal sequence, so MBP will remain in the cytosol.
   6466..6909    +  CDS            CNOT4 (fragment): CNOT4_HUMAN - Also known as NOT4. Experimental evidence at protein level: Swiss-Prot protein existence level 1. Has E3 ubiquitin ligase activity, promoting ubiquitination and degradation of target proteins (PubMed:11823428, PubMed:22159038, PubMed:26575292). Involved in activation of the JAK/STAT pathway (PubMed:11823428, PubMed:22159038). Catalyzes ubiquitination of methylated RBM15 (PubMed:26575292). Plays a role in quality control of translation of mitochondrial outer membrane-localized mRNA (PubMed:29861391). As part of the PINK1-regulated signaling, upon mitochondria damage, ubiquitinates
   6925..7082    +  CDS            GB1 (fragment): B1 domain of Streptococcal protein G effective as a solubilizing fusion partner (Cheng and Patel, 2004)
   7110..7126    +  CDS            SET1 (fragment): solubility-enhancement tag derived from T7 phage gene 10B
   7140..7187    +  terminator     T7 terminator: transcription terminator for bacteriophage T7 RNA polymerase
   7210..7314    -  CDS            TcR (fragment): tetracycline efflux protein; tet; confers resistance to tetracycline
   7362..7390    -  promoter       tet promoter: E. coli promoter for tetracycline efflux protein gene
