[The description below was written by a language model from this plasmid's Addgene catalogue record and pLannotate feature annotations shown in this document.]
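Description:
pnEA-NpM-HsNot4_429-575-GB1His6_AG is a 7.4 kb bacterial expression plasmid for producing a fragment of human CNOT4 (NOT4), residues 429–575, in E. coli. The catalogue lists the backbone as unknown, but the annotated features show a pET-like, pBR322-derived architecture. It has a ColE1/pMB1-type origin accompanied by the bom mobility region and the rop gene, which fits the recorded low copy number. An ampicillin resistance gene (bla) with its own promoter provides selection. Several disrupted fragments of the tetracycline resistance gene and its promoter remain as non-functional remnants of the parental vector. A lacI gene under its native promoter supplies lac repressor.

The expression cassette is driven by a T7 promoter with an adjacent lac operator, followed by the phage T7 gene 10 ribosome binding site and closed by a T7 terminator. Expression therefore requires a host supplying T7 RNA polymerase and is inducible with IPTG. The open reading frame begins with a cytosolic maltose-binding protein lacking its signal sequence, followed by the CNOT4 fragment and then the GB1 domain of streptococcal protein G. Both MBP and GB1 act as solubility-enhancing fusion partners. The name indicates a C-terminal His6 tag for metal-affinity purification. The feature table does not annotate this tag explicitly, and a short hit labelled SET1 lies in that region. Any protease cleavage site between the fusion partners is likewise not annotated.

The depositor notes that the insert numbering follows CNOT4 isoform 1. The associated study concerns a CAF40-binding motif in NOT4 that mediates association with the CCR4-NOT complex, so the construct is suited to making recombinant protein for binding and structural work.
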