Addgene plasmid #148791: pnEA-NpM-HsNot4_429-575-GB1His6_AG
Purpose: Bacterial Expression of HsNot4_429-575
Depositing lab: Elisa Izaurralde. Depositing organization: Max Planck Institute for Developmental Biology. Publication: A conserved CAF40-binding motif in metazoan NOT4 mediates association with the CCR4-NOT complex. Keskeny C, Raisch T, Sgromo A, Igreja C, Bhandari D, Weichenrieder O, Izaurralde E. Genes Dev. 2019 Feb 1;33(3-4):236-252. doi: 10.1101/gad.320952.118. Epub 2019 Jan 28. PubMed 30692204.
Backbone
  Vector backbone: Unknown
  Vector type: Bacterial Expression
Growth in bacteria
  Bacterial resistance: Ampicillin, 100 μg/mL
  Growth temperature: 37°C
  Growth strain: DH5alpha
  Copy number: Low Copy
Gene/Insert
  Gene/Insert name: HsNot4_429-575
  Species: H. sapiens (human)
  Entrez Gene: CNOT4 (a.k.a. CLONE243, NOT4, NOT4H)
  Cloning method: Unknown
Terms and licenses: Academic/Nonprofit Terms; Industry Terms: Not Available to Industry
Depositor comments: sequence given by variant 4 NCBI: NM_001190848.1 or Uniprot.: isoform 1 O95628-1 Plasmids from this collection were made available to the research community and donated after the lab closed. Please note that the sequence provided by the depositing laboratory may be theoretical/predicted or based on Sanger sequencing results. There may be discrepancies between sequencing results obtained by Addgene and the depositor sequence. If an Addgene verified sequence is not available, please contact before placing your order to request that our lab fully sequence the plasmid.
How to cite: pnEA-NpM-HsNot4_429-575-GB1His6_AG was a gift from Elisa Izaurralde (Addgene plasmid # 148791 ; http://n2t.net/addgene:148791 ; RRID:Addgene_148791)
